Addgene plasmid #241382: Bxb1-GA-SV40-mStayGold
Purpose: Bxb1-GA donor plasmid for integrating a transcription unit for constitutive expression of mStayGold with SV40 promoter
Depositing lab: Richard Davis. Depositing organization: Leiden University Medical Center. Publication: STRAIGHT-IN Dual: a platform for dual, single-copy integrations of DNA payloads and gene circuits into human induced pluripotent stem cells. Blanch-Asensio A, Ploessl DS, Wang NB, Mummery CL, Galloway KE, Davis RP. bioRxiv [Preprint]. 2024 Oct 17:2024.10.17.616637. doi: 10.1101/2024.10.17.616637. PubMed 39464154.
Backbone
  Vector backbone: pBR322/pUC
  Backbone size w/o insert (bp): 4700
  Vector type: Mammalian Expression
Growth in bacteria
  Bacterial resistance: Ampicillin, 100 μg/mL
  Growth temperature: 37°C
  Growth strain: NEB Stable
  Copy number: High Copy
Gene/Insert
  Gene/Insert name: mStayGold
  Species: Synthetic
  Insert size (bp): 1100
  Promoter: SV40
  Cloning method: Gibson Cloning
Terms and licenses: Academic/Nonprofit Terms; Industry Terms: Not Available to Industry
How to cite: Bxb1-GA-SV40-mStayGold was a gift from Richard Davis (Addgene plasmid # 241382 ; http://n2t.net/addgene:241382 ; RRID:Addgene_241382)
