[The description below was written by a language model from this plasmid's Addgene catalogue record and pLannotate feature annotations shown in this document.]
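Description:
Bxb1-GA-SV40-mStayGold is a mammalian expression donor plasmid built on a pBR322/pUC-type backbone and designed for site-specific integration of a payload by the serine recombinase Bxb1. "GA" in the name presumably refers to the central dinucleotide of the attachment site variant, which would restrict recombination to a matching landing pad. The associated work describes a platform for dual, single-copy integration of DNA payloads and gene circuits into human induced pluripotent stem cells. In bacteria the plasmid is maintained at high copy through a ColE1/pUC origin and selected with ampicillin via the β-lactamase gene and its native promoter. An f1 origin and remnants of lacZα, lacI, bom and rop reflect the cloning-vector ancestry.

The payload is a transcription unit of about 1.1 kb in which the SV40 early promoter drives constitutive expression of the synthetic green fluorescent protein mStayGold, terminated by the bovine growth hormone polyadenylation signal. The mStayGold coding sequence itself was not recognised by the automated annotation, but the unannotated gap between the SV40 promoter and the bGH poly(A) fits its expected position. The Bxb1 attachment site is likewise not annotated, so the table does not show its location. The table also shows an FRT site just upstream of the cassette, a second SV40 promoter followed by a short small t antigen fragment, and an EF-1α promoter spanning the sequence origin. Very short NeoR/KanR and PuroR matches are also present. The record does not explain these parts. The FRT site could allow FLP-mediated removal of auxiliary sequences after integration, and the EF-1α promoter may be positioned to activate a marker at the landing pad, but these roles are inferences. The plasmid is used to place a single-copy constitutive fluorescent reporter at a defined genomic locus.
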