Features (pLannotate 1.2.2; 21 found; start..end, strand, type, name):
    193..240     +  protein_bind   FRT: FLP-mediated recombination occurs in the 8-bp core sequence TCTAGAAA (Turan and Bode, 2011). FLP recombinase from the Saccharomyces cerevisiae 2μ plasmid
    240..264     -  CDS            NeoR/KanR (fragment): aminoglycoside phosphotransferase confers resistance to neomycin, kanamycin, and G418 (Geneticin®)
    287..497     +  promoter       SV40 promoter: SV40 early promoter
   1218..1442    +  polyA_signal   bGH poly(A) signal: bovine growth hormone polyadenylation signal
   1452..1473    +  CDS            PuroR (fragment): puromycin N-acetyltransferase; pac from Streptomyces; confers resistance to puromycin
   1532..1552    +  CDS            lacZα (fragment): LacZα fragment of β-galactosidase; lacZ fragment
   1560..1717    +  CDS            lacZα (fragment): LacZα fragment of β-galactosidase; lacZ fragment
   1723..1774    -  misc_feature   bom (fragment): basis of mobility region from pBR322
   1793..2248    +  rep_origin     f1 ori (sequence partly withheld): f1 bacteriophage origin of replication; arrow indicates direction of (+) strand synthesis
   2249..2298    -  misc_feature   bom (fragment): basis of mobility region from pBR322
   2400..2435    -  CDS            rop (fragment): Rop protein, which maintains plasmids at low copy number; rop
   2530..2634    +  promoter       AmpR promoter: bla
   2635..3495    +  CDS            AmpR: β-lactamase; bla; confers resistance to ampicillin, carbenicillin, and related antibiotics
   3666..4254    +  rep_origin     ori: high-copy-number ColE1/pMB1/pBR322/pUC origin of replication
   4437..4529    +  CDS            lacI (fragment): lac repressor; lacI; The lac repressor binds to the lac operator to inhibit transcription in E. coli. This inhibition can be relieved by adding lactose or isopropyl-β-D-thiogalactopyranoside (IPTG).
   4542..4563    +  protein_bind   CAP binding site: CAP binding activates transcription in the presence of cAMP. E. coli catabolite activator protein
   4578..4608    +  promoter       lac promoter: promoter for the E. coli lac operon
   4616..4632    +  protein_bind   lac operator: The lac repressor binds to the lac operator to inhibit transcription in E. coli. This inhibition can be relieved by adding lactose or isopropyl-β-D-thiogalactopyranoside (IPTG). lac repressor encoded by lacI
   4688..4898    +  promoter       SV40 promoter: SV40 early promoter
   4920..4986    +  CDS            small t antigen (fragment): SV40 (simian virus 40) small t antigen
   4993..121     +  promoter       EF-1α promoter (across the origin): strong constitutive promoter for human elongation factor EF-1α
>Addgene plasmid #241382 | Bxb1-GA-SV40-mStayGold | addgene full sequence | sequence record 485703 | Addgene NGS Result
GCCAGCTTGGCACTTGATGTAATTCTCCTTGGAATTTGCCCTTTTTGAGTTTGGATCTTGGTTCATTCTC
AAGCCTCAGACAGTGGTTCAAAGTTTTTTTCTTCCATTTCAGGTGTCGTGAGGAATTCGCCACCATGGCC
GGCTTGTCGACGACGGCGGACTCCGTCGTCAGGATCATCCGGATCCGGATCCGAAGTTCCTATTCCGAAG
TTCCTATTCTCTAGAAAGTATAGGAACTTCATGATATTCGGCAAGCAGGCATCGACTAGTTAATTAAGTA
CTTACTGCAGGCAGAAGTATGCAAAGCATGCATCTCAATTAGTCAGCAACCATAGTCCCGCCCCTAACTC
CGCCCATCCCGCCCCTAACTCCGCCCAGTTCCGCCCATTCTCCGCCCCATGGCTGACTAATTTTTTTTAT
TTATGCAGAGGCCGAGGCCGCCTCGGCCTCTGAGCTATTCCAGAAGTAGTGAGGAGGCTTTTTTGGAGGC
CTAGGCTAATGGCCACCATGCGGGGTTCTGATCCGATGGTGTCTACAGGCGAGGAGCTGTTTACCGGCGT
GGTGCCCTTCAAGTTCCAGCTGAAGGGCACCATCAACGGCAAGAGCTTCACCGTGGAAGGCGAGGGCGAG
GGCAATAGCCACGAGGGCAGCCACAAAGGCAAGTACGTGTGCACCAGCGGCAAACTGCCAATGTCTTGGG
CCGCCCTGGGAACTAGCTTCGGCTATGGCATGAAGTACTACACCAAGTACCCCAGCGGCCTGAAGAACTG
GTTCCACGAGGTGATGCCCGAGGGCTTCACCTACGACAGACACATCCAGTACAAGGGCGACGGCAGCATC
CACGCCAAGCACCAGCACTTCATGAAGAACGGCACCTACCACAACATCGTGGAGTTCACCGGCCAGGACT
TCAAGGAGAACAGCCCCGTGCTGACCAGCGACATGGACGTGAGCCTGCCCAACGAGGTGCAGCACATCCC
CATAGATGACGGCGTGGAGTGCACAGTGACCCTGCAGTACCCTCTGCTGAGCGACGAGAGCAAGTGCGTG
GAGGCCTACCAGAACACCATCATCAAGCCCCTGCACAATCAGCCAGCCCCCGATGTGCCATTCCACTGGA
TCAGAAAGCAGTACACCCAGAGCAAGGACGACACCGAGGAGAGGGACCACATCATCCAGAGCGAGACACT
GGAGGCCCACCTGTAACAACGTTGCACCTGTGCCTTCTAGTTGCCAGCCATCTGTTGTTTGCCCCTCCCC
CGTGCCTTCCTTGACCCTGGAAGGTGCCACTCCCACTGTCCTTTCCTAATAAAATGAGGAAATTGCATCG
CATTGTCTGAGTAGGTGTCATTCTATTCTGGGGGGTGGGGTGGGGCAGGACAGCAAGGGGGAGGATTGGG
AAGACAATAGCAGGCATGCTGGGGATGCGGTGGGCTCTATGGCGCTCGCTCGCTGCAAGAACTCTTCCTC
ACGGATCCGAAGTTCCTATTCCGAAGTTCCTATTCTTCAAATAGTATAGGAACTTCAGCGCTCACTGGCC
GTCGTTTTACAAAGGGCGAATTCACTGGCCGTCGTTTTACAACGTCGTGACTGGGAAAACCCTGGCGTTA
CCCAACTTAATCGCCTTGCAGCACATCCCCCTTTCGCCAGCTGGCGTAATAGCGAAGAGGCCCGCACCGA
TCGCCCTTCCCAACAGTTGCGCAGCCTGAATGGCGAATGGCGCCTGATGCGGTATTTTCTCCTTACGCAT
CTGTGCGGTATTTCACACCGCATA
[95 nt withheld, positions 1775-1869]
T
[46 nt withheld, positions 1871-1916]
C
[141 nt withheld, positions 1918-2058]
CCTTTGACGTTGGAGTCCACGTTCTTT
[37 nt withheld, positions 2086-2122]
ACTCTATCTCGGGCTATTCTTTTGATTTATAAGGGATTTTGCCGATTTCGGTCTATTGGTTAAAAAATGA
GCTGATTTAACAAAAATTTAACGCGAATTTTAACAAAATATTAACGTTTACAATTTTATGGTGCACTCTC
AGTACAATCTGCTCTGATGCCGCATAGTTAAGCCAGCCCCGACACCCGCCAACACCCGCTGACGCGCCCT
GACGGGCTTGTCTGCTCCCGGCATCCGCTTACAGACAAGCTGTGACCGTCTCCGGGAGCTGCATGTGTCA
GAGGTTTTCACCGTCATCACCGAAACGCGCGAGACGAAAGGGCCTCGTGATACGCCTATTTTTATAGGTT
AATGTCATGATAATAATGGTTTCTTAGACGTCAGGTGGCACTTTTCGGGGAAATGTGCGCGGAACCCCTA
TTTGTTTATTTTTCTAAATACATTCAAATATGTATCCGCTCATGAGACAATAACCCTGATAAATGCTTCA
ATAATATTGAAAAAGGAAGAGTATGAGTATTCAACATTTCCGTGTCGCCCTTATTCCCTTTTTTGCGGCA
TTTTGCCTTCCTGTTTTTGCTCACCCAGAAACGCTGGTGAAAGTAAAAGATGCTGAAGATCAGTTGGGTG
CACGAGTGGGTTACATCGAACTGGATCTCAACAGCGGTAAGATCCTTGAGAGTTTTCGCCCCGAAGAACG
TTTTCCAATGATGAGCACTTTTAAAGTTCTGCTATGTGGCGCGGTATTATCCCGTATTGACGCCGGGCAA
GAGCAACTCGGTCGCCGCATACACTATTCTCAGAATGACTTGGTTGAGTACTCACCAGTCACAGAAAAGC
ATCTTACGGATGGCATGACAGTAAGAGAATTATGCAGTGCTGCCATAACCATGAGTGATAACACTGCGGC
CAACTTACTTCTGACAACGATCGGAGGACCGAAGGAGCTAACCGCTTTTTTGCACAACATGGGGGATCAT
GTAACTCGCCTTGATCGTTGGGAACCGGAGCTGAATGAAGCCATACCAAACGACGAGCGTGACACCACGA
TGCCTGTAGCAATGGCAACAACGTTGCGCAAACTATTAACTGGCGAACTACTTACTCTAGCTTCCCGGCA
ACAATTAATAGACTGGATGGAGGCGGATAAAGTTGCAGGACCACTTCTGCGCTCGGCCCTTCCGGCTGGC
TGGTTTATTGCTGATAAATCTGGAGCCGGTGAGCGTGGGTCTCGCGGTATCATTGCAGCACTGGGGCCAG
ATGGTAAGCCCTCCCGTATCGTAGTTATCTACACGACGGGGAGTCAGGCAACTATGGATGAACGAAATAG
ACAGATCGCTGAGATAGGTGCCTCACTGATTAAGCATTGGTAACTGTCAGACCAAGTTTACTCATATATA
CTTTAGATTGATTTAAAACTTCATTTTTAATTTAAAAGGATCTAGGTGAAGATCCTTTTTGATAATCTCA
TGACCAAAATCCCTTAACGTGAGTTTTCGTTCCACTGAGCGTCAGACCCCGTAGAAAAGATCAAAGGATC
TTCTTGAGATCCTTTTTTTCTGCGCGTAATCTGCTGCTTGCAAACAAAAAAACCACCGCTACCAGCGGTG
GTTTGTTTGCCGGATCAAGAGCTACCAACTCTTTTTCCGAAGGTAACTGGCTTCAGCAGAGCGCAGATAC
CAAATACTGTTCTTCTAGTGTAGCCGTAGTTAGGCCACCACTTCAAGAACTCTGTAGCACCGCCTACATA
CCTCGCTCTGCTAATCCTGTTACCAGTGGCTGCTGCCAGTGGCGATAAGTCGTGTCTTACCGGGTTGGAC
TCAAGACGATAGTTACCGGATAAGGCGCAGCGGTCGGGCTGAACGGGGGGTTCGTGCACACAGCCCAGCT
TGGAGCGAACGACCTACACCGAACTGAGATACCTACAGCGTGAGCTATGAGAAAGCGCCACGCTTCCCGA
AGGGAGAAAGGCGGACAGGTATCCGGTAAGCGGCAGGGTCGGAACAGGAGAGCGCACGAGGGAGCTTCCA
GGGGGAAACGCCTGGTATCTTTATAGTCCTGTCGGGTTTCGCCACCTCTGACTTGAGCGTCGATTTTTGT
GATGCTCGTCAGGGGGGCGGAGCCTATGGAAAAACGCCAGCAACGCGGCCTTTTTACGGTTCCTGGCCTT
TTGCTGGCCTTTTGCTCACATGTTCTTTCCTGCGTTATCCCCTGATTCTGTGGATAACCGTATTACCGCC
TTTGAGTGAGCTGATACCGCTCGCCGCAGCCGAACGACCGAGCGCAGCGAGTCAGTGAGCGAGGAAGCGG
AAGAGCGCCCAATACGCAAACCGCCTCTCCCCGCGCGTTGGCCGATTCATTAATGCAGCTGGCACGACAG
GTTTCCCGACTGGAAAGCGGGCAGTGAGCGCAACGCAATTAATGTGAGTTAGCTCACTCATTAGGCACCC
CAGGCTTTACACTTTATGCTTCCGGCTCGTATGTTGTGTGGAATTGTGAGCGGATAACAATTTCACACAG
GAAACAGCTATGACCATGATTACGCCAAGCTTAATTCCCTCCCCAGCAGGCAGAAGTATGCAAAGCATGC
ATCTCAATTAGTCAGCAACCATAGTCCCGCCCCTAACTCCGCCCATCCCGCCCCTAACTCCGCCCAGTTC
CGCCCATTCTCCGCCCCATGGCTGACTAATTTTTTTTATTTATGCAGAGGCCGAGGCCGCCTCGGCCTCT
GAGCTATTCCAGAAGTAGTGAGGAGGCTTTTTTGGAGGCCTAGGCTTTTGCAAAAAGCTTTGCAAAGATG
GATAAAGTTTTAAACAGAGAGGAATCTTTGCAGCTAATGGACCTTCTAGGTCTTGAAAGGAGTGGGAATT
GGCTCCGGTGCCCGTCAGTGGGCAGAGCGCACATCGCCCACAGTCCCCGAGAAGTTGGGGGGAGGGGTCG
GCAATTGAACCGGTGCCTAGAGAAGGTGGCGCGGGGTAAACTGGGAAAGTGATGTCGTGTACTGGCTCCG
CCTTTTTCCCGAGGGTGGGGGAGAACCGTATATAAGTGCAGTAGTCGCCGTGAACGTTCTTTTTCGCAAC
GGGTTTGCCGCCAGAACACAGGTAAGTGCCGTGTGTGGTTCCCGCGGGCCTGGCCTCTTTACGGGTTATG
GCCCTTGCGTGCCTTGAATTACTTCCACCTGGCTGCAGTACGTGATTCTTGATCCCGAGCTTCGGGTTGG
AAGTGGGTGGGAGAGTTCGAGGCCTTGCGCTTAAGGAGCCCCTTCGCCTCGTGCTTGAGTTGAGGCCTGG
CCTGGGCGCTGGGGCCGCCGCGTGCGAATCTGGTGGCACCTTCGCGCCTGTCTCGCTGCTTTCGATAAGT
CTCTAGCCATTTAAAATTTTTGATGACCTGCTGCGACGCTTTTTTTCTGGCAAGATAGTCTTGTAAATGC
GGGCCAAGATCTGCACACTGGTATTTCGGTTTTTGGGGCCGCGGGCGGCGACGGGGCCCGTGCGTCCCAG
CGCACATGTTCGGCGAGGCGGGGCCTGCGAGCGCGGCCACCGAGAATCGGACGGGGGTAGTCTCAAGCTG
GCCGGCCTGCTCTGGTGCCTGGCCTCGCGCCGCCGTGTATCGCCCCGCCCTGGGCGGCAAGGCTGGCCCG
GTCGGCACCAGTTGCGTGAGCGGAAAGATGGCCGCTTCCCGGCCCTGCTGCAGGGAGCTCAAAATGGAGG
ACGCGGCGCTCGGGAGAGCGGGCGGGTGAGTCACCCACACAAAGGAAAAGGGCCTTTCCGTCCTCAGCCG
TCGCTTCATGTGACTCCACGGAGTACCGGGCGCCGTCCAGGCACCTCGATTAGTTCTCGAGCTTTTGGAG
TACGTCGTCTTTAGGTTGGGGGGAGGGGTTTTATGCGATGGAGTTTCCCCACACTGAGTGGGTGGAGACT
GAAGTTAG
